Addgene plasmid #152561: pGBW-m4134232
Purpose: Mammalian expression plasmid for SARS-CoV-2 nsp2
Depositing lab: Ginkgo Bioworks & Benjie Chen. Depositing organization: Ginkgo Bioworks.
Backbone
  Vector backbone: pTwist_CMV_Hygro_6
  Backbone size w/o insert (bp): 6525
  Vector type: Mammalian Expression
  Selectable markers: Hygromycin
Growth in bacteria
  Bacterial resistance: Ampicillin, 100 μg/mL
  Growth temperature: 37°C
  Growth strain: DH5alpha
  Copy number: High Copy
Gene/Insert
  Gene/Insert name: SARS-CoV-2 nsp2
  Species: Severe acute respiratory syndrome coronavirus 2
  Insert size (bp): 1913
  Mutation: wt
  Entrez Gene: ORF1ab (a.k.a. GU280_gp01)
  Promoter: CMV
  Tag / fusion protein: Cleavable TEV;S-tag (C terminal on backbone)
  Cloning method: Unknown
Resource information
  A portion of this plasmid was derived from a plasmid made by: GinkgoBioworks
Depositor comments: NCBI reference sequence: YP_009725298.1
How to cite: pGBW-m4134232 was a gift from Ginkgo Bioworks & Benjie Chen (Addgene plasmid # 152561 ; http://n2t.net/addgene:152561 ; RRID:Addgene_152561)
