[The description below was written by a language model from this plasmid's Addgene catalogue record and pLannotate feature annotations shown in this document.]
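Description:
pGBW-m4134232 is a mammalian expression plasmid built on the pTwist_CMV_Hygro_6 backbone and carrying the wild-type coding sequence of SARS-CoV-2 nsp2, one of the non-structural proteins released from the ORF1ab replicase polyprotein. It is propagated in E. coli as a high-copy plasmid through a ColE1/pUC-type origin and selected with ampicillin via a full-length β-lactamase gene. For selection in mammalian cells it carries a separate cassette in which the human ubiquitin C promoter drives hygromycin B phosphotransferase, followed by a synthetic polyadenylation signal.

The roughly 1.9 kb insert sits at the start of the 8.5 kb sequence record. The automated annotation matches it to a fragment of the SARS-CoV-2 replicase polyprotein 1a. The functional text attached to that hit refers to nsp10, but this is generic to the polyprotein entry and not to the nsp2 segment named in the catalogue. Expression is driven by CMV immediate-early elements located just upstream across the plasmid's circular junction: the CMV enhancer plus sequences annotated as a CMV promoter fragment and a truncated CMVd2 promoter. An SV40 polyadenylation signal lies downstream.

According to the catalogue entry, the backbone adds a C-terminal S-tag that can be removed by TEV protease cleavage, which would support detection or affinity capture of the protein. These tag elements are not separately called in the feature table. The expression unit is flanked by β-globin insulator elements and by bacterial and T7 transcription terminators, which help isolate it from neighbouring transcription. The plasmid is intended for transient or hygromycin-selected expression of nsp2 in mammalian cells; the record states no more specific use.
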