Features (pLannotate 1.2.2; 19 found; start..end, strand, type, name):
      8..1921    +  CDS            R1A_SARS2 (fragment): Experimental evidence at protein level: Swiss-Prot protein existence level 1. [Non-structural protein 10]: Plays a pivotal role in viral transcription by stimulating both nsp14 3'-5' exoribonuclease and nsp16 2'-O-methyltransferase activities. Therefore plays an essential role in viral mRNAs cap methylation. From Severe acute respiratory syndrome coronavirus 2 (2019-nCoV) (SARS-CoV-2).
   2056..2177    -  polyA_signal   SV40 poly(A) signal: SV40 polyadenylation signal
   2200..2269    -  CDS            large T antigen (fragment): large T antigen from SV40 (simian virus 40)
   2292..2338    +  terminator     T7 terminator: transcription terminator for bacteriophage T7 RNA polymerase
   2368..2504    +  terminator     rrnG terminator: transcription terminator from the E. coli ribosomal RNA rrnG operon (Albrechtsen et al., 1991)
   2549..2620    +  misc_feature   3' β-globin insulator: insulator downstream of the human β-globin locus (Farrell et al., 2002)
   2846..3434    -  rep_origin     ori: high-copy-number ColE1/pMB1/pBR322/pUC origin of replication
   3606..3670    -  CDS            bla(M) (fragment): β-lactamase lacking the signal sequence; bla(M); allows cytosolic expression of β-lactamase
   3934..5143    +  promoter       UbC promoter: human ubiquitin C promoter
   5153..6174    +  CDS            HygR (fragment): hygromycin B phosphotransferase confers resistance to hygromycin
   6202..6250    +  polyA_signal   poly(A) signal: synthetic polyadenylation signal
   6516..7376    +  CDS            AmpR: β-lactamase; bla; confers resistance to ampicillin, carbenicillin, and related antibiotics
   7389..7525    +  terminator     rrnG terminator: transcription terminator from the E. coli ribosomal RNA rrnG operon (Albrechtsen et al., 1991)
   7670..7741    +  misc_feature   5' β-globin insulator: insulator upstream of the human β-globin locus (Farrell et al., 2002)
   7746..7792    -  terminator     T7 terminator: transcription terminator for bacteriophage T7 RNA polymerase
   7810..7858    -  polyA_signal   poly(A) signal: synthetic polyadenylation signal
   7939..8242    +  enhancer       CMV enhancer: human cytomegalovirus immediate early enhancer
   8315..8332    -  promoter       CMV promoter (fragment): human cytomegalovirus (CMV) immediate early promoter
   8395..8446    +  promoter       CMVd2 promoter: truncated human cytomegalovirus (CMV) immediate early promoter that yields moderately reduced expression relative to the full-length promoter
>Addgene plasmid #152561 | pGBW-m4134232 | depositor full sequence | sequence record 295573 | Full Sequence
CACCATGGCCTACACAAGATATGTGGATAACAATTTTTGTGGGCCGGACGGATACCCTTTAGAATGCATC
AAAGATTTGCTTGCAAGGGCGGGCAAGGCTTCGTGCACTCTGTCCGAGCAGCTGGACTTCATTGATACCA
AGCGCGGTGTTTATTGTTGCCGAGAGCATGAACACGAGATAGCCTGGTATACGGAACGGTCAGAGAAAAG
TTACGAACTCCAAACCCCATTCGAGATCAAGCTAGCTAAAAAGTTTGACACTTTCAACGGCGAATGTCCC
AATTTTGTCTTTCCCCTGAACTCTATTATCAAAACAATACAGCCTCGGGTGGAGAAGAAGAAATTAGACG
GATTCATGGGGCGTATTAGGAGCGTATACCCAGTGGCCAGCCCGAATGAATGCAACCAGATGTGTCTTTC
CACACTGATGAAGTGCGATCACTGTGGCGAGACTTCTTGGCAAACCGGTGACTTCGTAAAAGCGACATGC
GAGTTTTGTGGTACCGAGAATCTGACTAAGGAGGGAGCTACCACATGCGGCTATTTGCCACAGAATGCAG
TGGTCAAGATCTACTGTCCTGCATGCCATAACTCTGAAGTCGGCCCCGAGCACTCGCTCGCCGAATATCA
CAATGAGAGCGGGCTAAAAACTATACTGAGGAAAGGAGGTCGCACCATCGCCTTTGGGGGCTGCGTTTTC
TCCTACGTGGGGTGTCATAACAAATGTGCCTATTGGGTTCCCAGAGCCTCCGCTAACATTGGGTGCAATC
ATACGGGAGTGGTCGGGGAAGGCTCAGAAGGCTTGAACGATAACCTCCTTGAAATTCTGCAAAAGGAGAA
GGTGAATATCAATATCGTTGGCGACTTCAAGTTAAATGAGGAAATCGCGATTATTCTGGCAAGTTTTTCT
GCCTCAACTAGCGCCTTTGTAGAGACAGTGAAAGGACTCGATTATAAAGCTTTCAAACAGATAGTCGAGA
GTTGTGGTAACTTCAAGGTTACAAAGGGCAAGGCTAAAAAGGGTGCTTGGAACATTGGAGAGCAGAAGTC
AATCTTGAGTCCACTGTACGCGTTTGCATCTGAGGCCGCCCGTGTGGTCAGGAGCATATTCAGTCGAACC
CTAGAAACCGCACAGAATAGCGTGCGGGTATTACAGAAGGCGGCTATTACTATTCTCGACGGTATCTCGC
AGTATTCTCTGAGACTGATCGACGCCATGATGTTTACAAGCGATCTGGCAACGAATAACTTAGTGGTCAT
GGCGTACATAACCGGAGGGGTCGTGCAACTTACCTCCCAGTGGCTAACGAACATCTTTGGGACGGTTTAC
GAGAAGCTAAAACCTGTGCTGGACTGGCTCGAAGAGAAATTCAAAGAAGGCGTGGAATTTTTGCGTGACG
GGTGGGAGATCGTAAAGTTCATATCAACATGTGCTTGCGAAATCGTTGGCGGACAAATCGTAACTTGCGC
AAAAGAGATTAAAGAATCGGTGCAGACCTTCTTTAAACTTGTTAACAAATTCCTGGCTTTGTGTGCCGAT
TCTATTATCATCGGGGGAGCAAAGCTTAAAGCCCTAAATTTAGGCGAGACATTTGTGACGCACAGTAAGG
GCCTGTATAGAAAGTGCGTGAAGAGTCGCGAAGAAACCGGACTGCTCATGCCCTTAAAAGCGCCAAAAGA
AATAATTTTCCTGGAAGGGGAGACATTGCCCACTGAAGTGCTCACTGAGGAAGTAGTTCTGAAAACTGGG
GATCTGCAACCTTTAGAGCAGCCGACCTCCGAGGCCGTCGAGGCACCTCTCGTGGGAACCCCGGTCTGTA
TTAATGGGTTGATGCTGCTCGAGATTAAGGATACCGAAAAATACTGCGCACTAGCCCCCAACATGATGGT
GACTAACAACACATTTACCCTCAAGGGAGGGGAAAACCTTTACTTTCAGTCGAAAGAAACCGCGGCAGCT
AAGTTCGAGAGGCAGCACATGGACAGTTAAGGATCCGCAGGCCTCTGCTAGCTTGACTGACTGAGATACA
GCGTACCTTCAGCTCACAGACATGATAAGATACATTGATGAGTTTGGACAAACCACAACTAGAATGCAGT
GAAAAAAATGCTTTATTTGTGAAATTTGTGATGCTATTGCTTTATTTGTAACCATTATAAGCTGCAATAA
ACAAGTTAACAACAACAATTGCATTCATTTTATGTTTCAGGTTCAGGGGGAGGTGTGGGAGGTTTTTTAA
AGCAAGTAAAACCTCTACAAATGTGGTATTGGCCCATCTCTATCGGTATCGTAGCATAACCCCTTGGGGC
CTCTAAACGGGTCTTGAGGGGTTTTTTGTGCCCCTCGGGCCGGATTGCTATCTACCGGCATTGGCGCAGA
AAAAAATGCCTGATGCGACGCTGCGCGTCTTATACTCCCACATATGCCAGATTCAGCAACGGATACGGCT
TCCCCAACTTGCCCACTTCCATACGTGTCCTCCTTACCAGAAATTTATCCTTAAGGTCGTCAGCTATCCT
GCAGGCGATCTCTCGATTTCGATCAAGACATTCCTTTAATGGTCTTTTCTGGACACCACTAGGGGTCAGA
AGTAGTTCATCAAACTTTCTTCCCTCCCTAATCTCATTGGTTACCTTGGGCTATCGAAACTTAATTAACC
AGTCAAGTCAGCTACTTGGCGAGATCGACTTGTCTGGGTTTCGACTACGCTCAGAATTGCGTCAGTCAAG
TTCGATCTGGTCCTTGCTATTGCACCCGTTCTCCGATTACGAGTTTCATTTAAATCATGTGAGCAAAAGG
CCAGCAAAAGGCCAGGAACCGTAAAAAGGCCGCGTTGCTGGCGTTTTTCCATAGGCTCCGCCCCCCTGAC
GAGCATCACAAAAATCGACGCTCAAGTCAGAGGTGGCGAAACCCGACAGGACTATAAAGATACCAGGCGT
TTCCCCCTGGAAGCTCCCTCGTGCGCTCTCCTGTTCCGACCCTGCCGCTTACCGGATACCTGTCCGCCTT
TCTCCCTTCGGGAAGCGTGGCGCTTTCTCATAGCTCACGCTGTAGGTATCTCAGTTCGGTGTAGGTCGTT
CGCTCCAAGCTGGGCTGTGTGCACGAACCCCCCGTTCAGCCCGACCGCTGCGCCTTATCCGGTAACTATC
GTCTTGAGTCCAACCCGGTAAGACACGACTTATCGCCACTGGCAGCAGCCACTGGTAACAGGATTAGCAG
AGCGAGGTATGTAGGCGGTGCTACAGAGTTCTTGAAGTGGTGGCCTAACTACGGCTACACTAGAAGAACA
GTATTTGGTATCTGCGCTCTGCTGAAGCCAGTTACCTTCGGAAAAAGAGTTGGTAGCTCTTGATCCGGCA
AACAAACCACCGCTGGTAGCGGTGGTTTTTTTGTTTGCAAGCAGCAGATTACGCGCAGAAAAAAAGGATC
TCAAGAAGATCCTTTGATCTTTTCTACGGGGTCTGACGCTCAGTGGAACGAAAACTCACGTTAAGGGATT
TTGGTCATGAGATTATCAAAAAGGATCTTCACCTAGATCCTTTTAAATTAAAAATGAAGTTTTAAATCAA
TCTAAAGTATATATGAGTAAACTTGGTCTGACAGTTACCAATGCTTAATCAGTGAGGCACCTATCTCAGC
GATCTGTCTATTTCGTTCATCCATAGTTGCATTTAAATTTCCGAACTCTCCAAGGCCCTCGTCGGAAAAT
CTTCAAACCTTTCGTCCGATCCATCTTGCAGGCTACCTCTCGAACGAACTATCGCAAGTCTCTTGGCCGG
CCTTGCGCCTTGGCTATTGCTTGGCAGCGCCTATCGCCAGGTATTACTCCAATCCCGAATATCCGAGATC
GGGATCACCCGAGAGAAGTTCAACCTACATCCTCAATCCCGATCTATCCGAGATCCGAGGAATATCGAAA
TCGGGGCGCGCCTGGCCTCCGCGCCGGGTTTTGGCGCCTCCCGCGGGCGCCCCCCTCGTCACGGCGAGCG
CTGCCACGTCAGACGAAGGGCGCAGGAGCGTCCTGATCCTTCCGCCCGGACGCTCAGGACAGCGGCCCGC
TGCTCATAAGACTCGGCCTTAGAACCCCAGTATCAGCAGAAGGACATTTTAGGACGGGACTTGGGTGACT
CTAGGGCACTGGTTTTCTTTCCAGAGAGCGGAACAGGCGAGGAAAAGTAGTCCCTTCTCGGCGATTCTGC
GGAGGGATCTCCGTGGGGCGGTGAACGCCGATGATTATATAAGGACGCGCCGGGTGTGGCACAGCTAGTT
CCGTCGCAGCCGGGATTTGGGTCGCGGTTCTTGTTTGTGGATCGCTGTGATCGTCACTTGGTGAGTAGCG
GGCTGCTGGGCTGGCCGGGGCTTTCGTGGCCGCCGGGCCGCTCGGTGGGACGGAAGCGTGTGGAGAGACC
GCCAAGGGCTGTAGTCTGGGTCCGCGAGCAAGGTTGCCCTGAACTGGGGGTTGGGGGGAGCGCAGCAAAA
TGGCGGCTGTTCCCGAGTCTTGAATGGAAGACGCTTGTGAGGCGGGCTGTGAGGTCGTTGAAACAAGGTG
GGGGGCATGGTGGGCGGCAAGAACCCAAGGTCTTGAGCCCTTCGCTAATGCGGGAAAGCTCTTATTCGGG
TGAGATGGGCTGGGCACCATCTGGGGACCCTGACGTGAAGTTTGTCACTGACTGGAGAACTCGGTTTGTC
GTCTGTTGCGGGGGCGGCAGTTATGGCGGTGCCGTTGGGCAGTGCACCCGTACCTTTGGGAGCGCGCGCC
CTCGTCGTGTCGTGACGTCACCCGTTCTGTTGGCTTATAATGCAGGGTGGGGCCACCTGCCGGTAGGTGT
GCGGTAGGCTTTTCTCCGTCGCAGGACGCAGGGTTCGGGCCTAGGGTAGGCTCTCCTGAATCGACAGGCG
CCGGACCTCTGGTGAGGGGAGGGATAAGTGAGGCGTCAGTTTCTTTGGTCGGTTTTATGTACCTATCTTC
TTAAGTAGCTGAAGCTCCGGTTTTGAACTATGCGCTCGGGGTTGGCGAGTGTGTTTTGTGAAGTTTTTTA
GGCACCTTTTGAAATGTAATCATTTGGGTCAATATGTAATTTTCAGTGTTAGACTTGTAAATTGTCCGCT
AAATTCTGGCCGTTTTTGGCTTTTTTGTTAGACAACATGGGTAAAAAGCCTGAACTCACCGCGACGTCTG
TCGAGAAGTTTCTGATCGAAAAGTTCGACAGCGTCTCCGACCTGATGCAGCTCTCGGAGGGCGAAGAATC
TCGTGCTTTCAGCTTCGATGTAGGAGGGCGTGGATATGTCCTGCGGGTAAATAGCTGCGCCGATGGTTTC
TACAAAGATCGTTATGTTTATCGGCACTTTGCATCCGCCGCGCTCCCGATTCCGGAAGTGCTTGACATTG
GGGAGTTCAGCGAGAGCCTGACCTATTGCATCTCCCGCCGTGCACAGGGTGTCACGTTGCAAGACCTGCC
TGAAACCGAACTGCCCGCTGTTCTGCAGCCGGTCGCGGAGGCAATGGATGCCATCGCTGCCGCCGATCTT
AGCCAGACGAGCGGGTTCGGCCCATTCGGACCGCAAGGAATCGGTCAATACACTACATGGCGTGATTTCA
TATGCGCGATTGCTGATCCCCATGTGTATCACTGGCAAACTGTGATGGACGACACCGTCAGTGCGTCCGT
CGCGCAGGCTCTCGATGAGCTGATGCTTTGGGCCGAGGACTGCCCCGAAGTCCGGCACCTCGTGCACGCG
GATTTCGGCTCCAACAATGTCCTGACGGACAATGGCCGCATAACAGCGGTCATTGACTGGAGCGAGGCGA
TGTTCGGGGATTCCCAATACGAGGTCGCCAACATCTTCTTCTGGAGGCCGTGGTTGGCTTGTATGGAGCA
GCAGACGCGCTACTTCGAGCGGAGGCATCCGGAGCTTGCAGGATCGCCCCGGCTCCGGGCGTATATGCTC
CGCATTGGTCTTGACCAACTCTATCAGAGCTTGGTTGACGGCAATTTCGATGATGCAGCTTGGGCGCAGG
GTCGATGCGACGCAATCGTCCGATCCGGAGCCGGGACTGTCGGGCGTACACAAATCGCCCGCAGAAGCGC
CGCCGTCTGGACCGATGGCTGTGTAGAAGTACTCGCCGATAGTGGAAACCGACGCCCCAGCACTCGTCCG
AGGGCAAAGGAATAAGCTAGTATGTAAGCCTAGTCTTAGATAATAAAATCGCTATCCATCGAAGATGGAT
GTGTGTTGGTTTTTTGTGTGTGTAACGCTAGGCGCGCCTGGTGTACCGAGAACGATCCTCTCAGTGCGAG
TCTCGACGATCCATATCGTTGCTTGGCAGTCAGCCAGTCGGAATCCAGCTTGGGACCCAGGAAGTCCAAT
CGTCAGATATTGTACTCAAGCCTGGTCACGGCAGCGTACCGATCTGTTTAAACCTAGATATTGATAGTCT
GATCGGTCAACGTATAATCGAGTCCTAGCTTTTGCAAACATCTATCAAGAGACAGGATCAGCAGGAGGCT
TTCGCATGAGTATTCAACATTTCCGTGTCGCCCTTATTCCCTTTTTTGCGGCATTTTGCCTTCCTGTTTT
TGCTCACCCAGAAACGCTGGTGAAAGTAAAAGATGCTGAAGATCAGTTGGGTGCGCGAGTGGGTTACATC
GAACTGGATCTCAACAGCGGTAAGATCCTTGAGAGTTTTCGCCCCGAAGAACGCTTTCCAATGATGAGCA
CTTTTAAAGTTCTGCTATGTGGCGCGGTATTATCCCGTATTGACGCCGGGCAAGAGCAACTCGGTCGCCG
CATACACTATTCTCAGAATGACTTGGTTGAGTATTCACCAGTCACAGAAAAGCATCTTACGGATGGCATG
ACAGTAAGAGAATTATGCAGTGCTGCCATAACCATGAGTGATAACACTGCGGCCAACTTACTTCTGACAA
CGATTGGAGGACCGAAGGAGCTAACCGCTTTTTTGCACAACATGGGGGATCATGTAACTCGCCTTGATCG
TTGGGAACCGGAGCTGAATGAAGCCATACCAAACGACGAGCGTGACACCACGATGCCTGTAGCAATGGCA
ACAACCTTGCGTAAACTATTAACTGGCGAACTACTTACTCTAGCTTCCCGGCAACAGTTGATAGACTGGA
TGGAGGCGGATAAAGTTGCAGGACCACTTCTGCGCTCGGCCCTTCCGGCTGGCTGGTTTATTGCTGATAA
ATCTGGAGCCGGTGAGCGTGGGTCTCGCGGTATCATTGCAGCACTGGGGCCAGATGGTAAGCCCTCCCGT
ATCGTAGTTATCTACACGACGGGGAGTCAGGCAACTATGGATGAACGAAATAGACAGATCGCTGAGATAG
GTGCCTCACTGATTAAGCATTGGTAACCGATTCTAGGTGCATTGGCGCAGAAAAAAATGCCTGATGCGAC
GCTGCGCGTCTTATACTCCCACATATGCCAGATTCAGCAACGGATACGGCTTCCCCAACTTGCCCACTTC
CATACGTGTCCTCCTTACCAGAAATTTATCCTTAAGATCGTTTAAACTCGACTCTGGCTCTATCGAATCT
CCGTCGTTTCGAGCTTACGCGAACAGCCGTGGCGCTCATTTGCTCGTCGGGCATCGAATCTCGTCAGCTA
TCGTCAGCTTACCTTTTTGGCAGCGATCGCGGCTCCCGACATCTTGGACCATTAGCTCCACAGGTATCTT
CTTCCCTCTAGTGGTCATAACAGCAGCTTCAGCTACCTCTCAATTCAAAAAACCCCTCAAGACCCGTTTA
GAGGCCCCAAGGGGTTATGCTATCAATCGTTGCGTTACACACACAAAAAACCAACACACATCCATCTTCG
ATGGATAGCGATTTTATTATCTAACTGCTGATCGAGTGTAGCCAGATCTAGTAATCAATTACGGGGTCAT
TAGTTCATAGCCCATATATGGAGTTCCGCGTTACATAACTTACGGTAAATGGCCCGCCTGGCTGACCGCC
CAACGACCCCCGCCCATTGACGTCAATAATGACGTATGTTCCCATAGTAACGCCAATAGGGACTTTCCAT
TGACGTCAATGGGTGGAGTATTTACGGTAAACTGCCCACTTGGCAGTACATCAAGTGTATCATATGCCAA
GTACGCCCCCTATTGACGTCAATGACGGTAAATGGCCCGCCTGGCATTATGCCCAGTACATGACCTTATG
GGACTTTCCTACTTGGCAGTACATCTACGTATTAGTCATCGCTATTACCATGCTGATGCGGTTTTGGCAG
TACATCAATGGGCGTGGATAGCGGTTTGACTCACGGGGATTTCCAAGTCTCCACCCCATTGACGTCAATG
GGAGTTTGTTTTGGCACCAAAATCAACGGGACTTTCCAAAATGTCGTAACAACTCCGCCCCATTGACGCA
AATGGGCGGTAGGCGTGTACGGTGGGAGGTCTATATAAGCAGAGCTGGTTTAGTGAACCGTCAGATCAGA
TCTTTGTCGATCCTACCATCCACTCGACACACCCGCCAGCGGCCGC
